>Addgene plasmid #232861 | pN1-PinkyCaMP | addgene full sequence | sequence record 463043 | Addgene NGS Result
TAGTTATTAATAGTAATCAATTACGGGGTCATTAGTTCATAGCCCATATATGGAGTTCCGCGTTACATAA
CTTACGGTAAATGGCCCGCCTGGCTGACCGCCCAACGACCCCCGCCCATTGACGTCAATAATGACGTATG
TTCCCATAGTAACGCCAATAGGGACTTTCCATTGACGTCAATGGGTGGAGTATTTACGGTAAACTGCCCA
CTTGGCAGTACATCAAGTGTATCATATGCCAAGTACGCCCCCTATTGACGTCAATGACGGTAAATGGCCC
GCCTGGCATTATGCCCAGTACATGACCTTATGGGACTTTCCTACTTGGCAGTACATCTACGTATTAGTCA
TCGCTATTACCATGGTGATGCGGTTTTGGCAGTACATCAATGGGCGTGGATAGCGGTTTGACTCACGGGG
ATTTCCAAGTCTCCACCCCATTGACGTCAATGGGAGTTTGTTTTGGCACCAAAATCAACGGGACTTTCCA
AAATGTCGTAACAACTCCGCCCCATTGACGCAAATGGGCGGTAGGCGTGTACGGTGGGAGGTCTATATAA
GCAGAGCTGGTTTAGTGAACCGTCAGATCCGCTAGCGCTACCGGACTCAGATCTCGAGCTCAAGCTTATG
CTGCAGAACGAGCTTGCTCTTAAGTTGGCTGGACTTGATATTAACAAGACTGGAGGAGGTTCTCATCATC
ATCATCATCATGGTATGGCTAGCATGACTGGTGGACAGCAAATGGGTCGGGATCTGTACGACGATGACGA
TAAGGATCTCGCAACAATGGTCGACTCATCAATGGTCGACTCATCACGTCGTAAGTGGAATAAGGCAGGT
CACGCAGTCAGAGCTATAGGTCGGCTGAGCTCAAGATCTTGGTCTGTGGAGCGGTTGTACCCCGAGGACG
GCGTGCTGAAGGGCGACATTAAGATGGCCCTGCGCCTGAAGGACGGCGGCCGCTACCTGGCGGACTTCAA
GACCACCTATATTGCCAAGAAGCCCGTGCAGATGCCCGGCGCCTACAACGTCGACCGCAAGTTGGACATC
ACCTCCCACAACGAGGACTACACCGTGGTGGAACAGTACGAACGCTCCGTGGCGCGCCACTCCACCGGCG
GCATGGACGAGCTGTACAAGGGAGGAACTGGTGGTAGTATGGTGAGCAAGGGCGAGGCAGTGATCAAGGA
GTTCATGCGCTACAAGGTGCACATGGAGGGCTCCGTAAACGGCCACGAGTTCGAGATCGAGGGCGAGGGC
GAGGGCCGCCCCTACGAGGGTACCCAGACCGCCAAGCTGACGGTGACCAAGGGTGGCCCCCTGCCCTTCT
CCTGGGACATCCTGTCCCCTCAGTTCATGTACGGCTCCAGGGCCTTCACTAAGCACCCCGCCGACATCCC
CGACTACTATAAGCAGTCCTTCCCCGAGGGCTTCAAGTGGGAGCGCGTGATGAACTTCGAGGACGGCGGC
GCCGTGGTTGTGTTTCAGGACACCTCCCTGGAGGACGGCGTATTCATCTACAAGGTGAAGCTGCGCGGCA
CCAACTTCCCCCCCGACGGCCCCGTAATGCAGAAGAAGACAATGGGCTGGATGCCGGCGTTTATTCTGGA
CCAACTGACTGAAGAGCAGATCGCAGAATTTAAAGAGGCTTTCTCCCTATTTGACAAGGACGGGGATGGG
ACGATAACAACCAAGGAGCTGGGGACGGTGATGCGGTCTCTGGGGCAGAACCCCACAGAAGCAGAGCTGC
AGGACATGATCAATGAAGTAGATGCCGACGGTGACGGCACATTCGACTTCCCTGAGTTCCTGACGATGAT
GGCAAGAAAAATGAATGACACAGACAGTGAAGAGGAAATTAGAGAAGCGTTCCGCGTGTTTGATAAGGAC
GGCAATGGCTACATCGGCGCAGCAGAGCTTCGCCACGTGATGACAGACCTTGGAGAGAAGTTAACAGATG
AGGAGGTTGATGAAATGATCAGGGTAGCAGACATCGATGGGGATGGTCAGGTAAACTACGAAGAGTTTGT
ACAAATGATGACAGCGAAGTGAGCGGCCGCGACTCTAGATCATAATCAGCCATACCACATTTGTAGAGGT
TTTACTTGCTTTAAAAAACCTCCCACACCTCCCCCTGAACCTGAAACATAAAATGAATGCAATTGTTGTT
GTTAACTTGTTTATTGCAGCTTATAATGGTTACAAATAAAGCAATAGCATCACAAATTTCACAAATAAAG
CATTTTTTTCACTGCATTCTAGTTGTGGTTTGTCCAAACTCATCAATGTATCTTAAGGCGTAAATTGTAA
GCGTTAATATTTTGTTAAAATTCGCGTTAAATTTTTGTTAAATCAGCTCATTTTTTAACCAATAGGCCGA
AATCGGCAAAATCCCTTATAAATCAAAAGAATAGACCGAGATAGGGT
[37 nt withheld, positions 2428-2464]
AAAGAACGTGGACTCCAACGTCAAAGG
[49 nt withheld, positions 2492-2540]
T
[91 nt withheld, positions 2542-2632]
G
[124 nt withheld, positions 2634-2757]
CAGGTGGCACTTTTCGGGGAAATGTGCGCGGAACCCCTATTTGTTTATTTTTCTAAATACATTCAAATAT
GTATCCGCTCATGAGACAATAACCCTGATAAATGCTTCAATAATATTGAAAAAGGAAGAGTCCTGAGGCG
GAAAGAACCAGCTGTGGAATGTGTGTCAGTTAGGGTGTGGAAAGTCCCCAGGCTCCCCAGCAGGCAGAAG
TATGCAAAGCATGCATCTCAATTAGTCAGCAACCAGGTGTGGAAAGTCCCCAGGCTCCCCAGCAGGCAGA
AGTATGCAAAGCATGCATCTCAATTAGTCAGCAACCATAGTCCCGCCCCTAACTCCGCCCATCCCGCCCC
TAACTCCGCCCAGTTCCGCCCATTCTCCGCCCCATGGCTGACTAATTTTTTTTATTTATGCAGAGGCCGA
GGCCGCCTCGGCCTCTGAGCTATTCCAGAAGTAGTGAGGAGGCTTTTTTGGAGGCCTAGGCTTTTGCAAA
GATCGATCAAGAGACAGGATGAGGATCGTTTCGCATGATTGAACAAGATGGATTGCACGCAGGTTCTCCG
GCCGCTTGGGTGGAGAGGCTATTCGGCTATGACTGGGCACAACAGACAATCGGCTGCTCTGATGCCGCCG
TGTTCCGGCTGTCAGCGCAGGGGCGCCCGGTTCTTTTTGTCAAGACCGACCTGTCCGGTGCCCTGAATGA
ACTGCAAGACGAGGCAGCGCGGCTATCGTGGCTGGCCACGACGGGCGTTCCTTGCGCAGCTGTGCTCGAC
GTTGTCACTGAAGCGGGAAGGGACTGGCTGCTATTGGGCGAAGTGCCGGGGCAGGATCTCCTGTCATCTC
ACCTTGCTCCTGCCGAGAAAGTATCCATCATGGCTGATGCAATGCGGCGGCTGCATACGCTTGATCCGGC
TACCTGCCCATTCGACCACCAAGCGAAACATCGCATCGAGCGAGCACGTACTCGGATGGAAGCCGGTCTT
GTCGATCAGGATGATCTGGACGAAGAGCATCAGGGGCTCGCGCCAGCCGAACTGTTCGCCAGGCTCAAGG
CGAGCATGCCCGACGGCGAGGATCTCGTCGTGACCCATGGCGATGCCTGCTTGCCGAATATCATGGTGGA
AAATGGCCGCTTTTCTGGATTCATCGACTGTGGCCGGCTGGGTGTGGCGGACCGCTATCAGGACATAGCG
TTGGCTACCCGTGATATTGCTGAAGAGCTTGGCGGCGAATGGGCTGACCGCTTCCTCGTGCTTTACGGTA
TCGCCGCTCCCGATTCGCAGCGCATCGCCTTCTATCGCCTTCTTGACGAGTTCTTCTGAGCGGGACTCTG
GGGTTCGAAATGACCGACCAAGCGACGCCCAACCTGCCATCACGAGATTTCGATTCCACCGCCGCCTTCT
ATGAAAGGTTGGGCTTCGGAATCGTTTTCCGGGACGCCGGCTGGATGATCCTCCAGCGCGGGGATCTCAT
GCTGGAGTTCTTCGCCCACCCTAGGGGGAGGCTAACTGAAACACGGAAGGAGACAATACCGGAAGGAACC
CGCGCTATGACGGCAATAAAAAGACAGAATAAAACGCACGGTGTTGGGTCGTTTGTTCATAAACGCGGGG
TTCTGTCCCAGGGCTGGCACTCTGTCGATACCCCACCGAGACCCCATTGGGGCCAATACGCCCGCGTTTC
TTCCTTTTCCCCACCCCACCCCCCAAGTTCGGGTGAAGGCCCAGGGCTCGCAGCCAACGTCGGGGCGGCA
GGCCCTGCCATAGCCTCAGGTTACTCATATATACTTTAGATTGATTTAAAACTTCATTTTTAATTTAAAA
GGATCTAGGTGAAGATCCTTTTTGATAATCTCATGACCAAAATCCCTTAACGTGAGTTTTCGTTCCACTG
AGCGTCAGACCCCGTAGAAAAGATCAAAGGATCTTCTTGAGATCCTTTTTTTCTGCGCGTAATCTGCTGC
TTGCAAACAAAAAAACCACCGCTACCAGCGGTGGTTTGTTTGCCGGATCAAGAGCTACCAACTCTTTTTC
CGAAGGTAACTGGCTTCAGCAGAGCGCAGATACCAAATACTGTTCTTCTAGTGTAGCCGTAGTTAGGCCA
CCACTTCAAGAACTCTGTAGCACCGCCTACATACCTCGCTCTGCTAATCCTGTTACCAGTGGCTGCTGCC
AGTGGCGATAAGTCGTGTCTTACCGGGTTGGACTCAAGACGATAGTTACCGGATAAGGCGCAGCGGTCGG
GCTGAACGGGGGGTTCGTGCACACAGCCCAGCTTGGAGCGAACGACCTACACCGAACTGAGATACCTACA
GCGTGAGCTATGAGAAAGCGCCACGCTTCCCGAAGGGAGAAAGGCGGACAGGTATCCGGTAAGCGGCAGG
GTCGGAACAGGAGAGCGCACGAGGGAGCTTCCAGGGGGAAACGCCTGGTATCTTTATAGTCCTGTCGGGT
TTCGCCACCTCTGACTTGAGCGTCGATTTTTGTGATGCTCGTCAGGGGGGCGGAGCCTATGGAAAAACGC
CAGCAACGCGGCCTTTTTACGGTTCCTGGCCTTTTGCTGGCCTTTTGCTCACATGTTCTTTCCTGCGTTA
TCCCCTGATTCTGTGGATAACCGTATTACCGCCATGCAT
Features (pLannotate 1.2.2; 19 found; start..end, strand, type, name):
     61..364     +  enhancer       CMV enhancer: human cytomegalovirus immediate early enhancer
    365..568     +  promoter       CMV promoter: human cytomegalovirus (CMV) immediate early promoter
    591..627     +  misc_feature   MCS (fragment): multiple cloning site
    694..714     +  CDS            capTEV™ (fragment): composite tag for in vivo biotinylation, TEV protease cleavage, and 6xHis tagging
    715..747     +  CDS            T7 tag (gene 10 leader): leader peptide from bacteriophage T7 gene 10 promotes efficient translation in E. coli
    751..774     +  CDS            Xpress™ tag: Xpress™ epitope tag, including an enterokinase recognition and cleavage site
    817..873     +  CDS            calmodulin-binding peptide: calmodulin-binding peptide from avian smooth muscle myosin light chain kinase
    883..1590    +  CDS            RRvT (fragment): RRvT is a basic (constitutively fluorescent) red fluorescent protein published in 2016, derived from Discosoma sp.. It has very low acid sensitivity.
   1609..2052    +  CDS            calmodulin: calcium-binding protein
   2068..2151    +  CDS            large T antigen (fragment): large T antigen from SV40 (simian virus 40)
   2174..2295    +  polyA_signal   SV40 poly(A) signal: SV40 polyadenylation signal
   2329..2757    -  rep_origin     f1 ori (sequence partly withheld): f1 bacteriophage origin of replication; arrow indicates direction of (+) strand synthesis
   2784..2888    +  promoter       AmpR promoter: bla
   2890..3247    +  promoter       SV40 promoter: SV40 enhancer and early promoter
   3282..4076    +  CDS            NeoR/KanR: aminoglycoside phosphotransferase from Tn5; aph(3')-II (or nptII); confers resistance to neomycin, kanamycin, and G418 (Geneticin®)
   4097..4249    +  CDS            ble (fragment): BLE_KLEPN - Experimental evidence at protein level: Swiss-Prot protein existence level 1. Binding protein with a strong affinity to the bleomycin family of antibiotics. Binds to CL990; an antimitotic-antibiotic compound. From Klebsiella pneumoniae.
   4308..4355    +  polyA_signal   HSV TK poly(A) signal: herpes simplex virus thymidine kinase polyadenylation signal (Cole and Stacy, 1985)
   4446..4462    -  polyA_signal   bGH poly(A) signal (fragment): bovine growth hormone polyadenylation signal
   4684..5272    +  rep_origin     ori: high-copy-number ColE1/pMB1/pBR322/pUC origin of replication
