[The description below was written by a language model from this plasmid's Addgene catalogue record and pLannotate feature annotations shown in this document.]
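Description:
pN1-PinkyCaMP is a 5,386 bp mammalian expression plasmid built on the pN1 backbone that drives the genetically encoded red calcium indicator PinkyCaMP from the human cytomegalovirus immediate-early enhancer and promoter. It is propagated in E. coli through a high-copy ColE1/pUC-type origin and selected with kanamycin. The resistance gene is the Tn5 aminoglycoside phosphotransferase (NeoR/KanR), placed behind tandem bacterial (bla) and SV40 early promoters and followed by an HSV TK polyadenylation signal. The same cassette can therefore confer G418 resistance in mammalian cells. An f1 origin is also present. Short annotated fragments of ble and a bGH poly(A) signal appear to be backbone remnants or partial annotation matches rather than functional elements.

The 1,425 bp synthetic insert sits downstream of the CMV promoter and a remnant of the multiple cloning site, and it is terminated by the SV40 poly(A) signal. The feature table shows an N-terminal leader region with matches to a His-tag-containing segment, the T7 gene 10 leader and the Xpress epitope. This is followed by the calmodulin-binding peptide from smooth muscle myosin light chain kinase, a red fluorescent protein domain, and calmodulin. The fluorescent domain is labelled by the annotation tool as a fragment of a Discosoma-derived relative, whereas the catalogue describes it as mScarlet-based. This arrangement is typical of single-fluorophore calcium sensors, in which calcium-dependent binding of calmodulin to the peptide changes the fluorescence of the intervening protein. A short match to SV40 large T antigen lies just after calmodulin; the record does not explain it. The plasmid is intended for transient or stable expression of PinkyCaMP in cultured mammalian cells for red-channel calcium imaging.
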