Addgene plasmid #232861: pN1-PinkyCaMP
Purpose: A vector expressing the mScarlet based calcium indicator PinkyCaMP under CMV promoter
Depositing lab: Olivia Masseck. Publication: PinkyCaMP a mScarlet-based calcium sensor with exceptional brightness, photostability, and multiplexing capabilities. Fink R, Imai S, Gockel N, Lauer G, Renken K, Wietek J, Lamothe-Molina PJ, Furhmann F, Mittag M, Ziebarth T, Canziani A, Kubitschke M, Kistmacher V, Kretschmer A, Sebastian E, Schmitz D, Terai T, Grundemann J, Hassan S, Patriarchi T, Reiner A, Fuhrmann M, Campbell RE, Masseck OA. bioRxiv [Preprint]. 2025 Jan 11:2024.12.16.628673. doi: 10.1101/2024.12.16.628673. PubMed 39763884.
Backbone
  Vector backbone: pN1
  Backbone size w/o insert (bp): 3961
  Total vector size (bp): 5386
  Vector type: Mammalian Expression
Growth in bacteria
  Bacterial resistance: Kanamycin, 50 μg/mL
  Growth temperature: 37°C
  Growth strain: NEB Stable
  Copy number: High Copy
Gene/Insert
  Gene/Insert name: PinkyCaMP
  Species: Synthetic
  Insert size (bp): 1425
  Promoter: CMV
  Cloning method: Other
  Sequencing primers: 5′ GAGGTCTATATAAGCAGAGC; 3′ AACCATTATAAGCTGCAATAAAC
Terms and licenses: Academic/Nonprofit Terms; Industry Terms: Not Available to Industry
Depositor comments: Please visit https://doi.org/10.1101/2024.12.16.628673 for bioRxiv preprint.
How to cite: pN1-PinkyCaMP was a gift from Olivia Masseck (Addgene plasmid # 232861 ; http://n2t.net/addgene:232861 ; RRID:Addgene_232861)
